Addgene plasmid #128855: pJ291_WT_low
Purpose: Low copy number plasmid for expression of E. coli flagellin from an IPTG-inducible T5 promoter
Depositing lab: Mark Pallen. Depositing organization: Quadram Institute Bioscience. Publication: Restoration of wild-type motility to flagellin-knockout Escherichia coli by varying promoter, copy number and induction strength in plasmid-based expression of flagellin. Thomson NM, Pallen MJ. Curr Res Biotechnol. 2020 Nov;2:45-52. doi: 10.1016/j.crbiot.2020.03.001. PubMed 33381753.
Backbone
  Vector backbone: pJ291
  Backbone manufacturer: ATUM
  Backbone size w/o insert (bp): 4000
  Vector type: Bacterial Expression
Growth in bacteria
  Bacterial resistance: Kanamycin, 50 μg/mL
  Growth temperature: 37°C
  Growth strain: DH5alpha
  Copy number: Low Copy
Gene/Insert
  Gene/Insert name: Flagellin
  Species: E. coli
  Insert size (bp): 1497
Terms and licenses: Academic/Nonprofit Terms; Industry Terms: Not Available to Industry
How to cite: pJ291_WT_low was a gift from Mark Pallen (Addgene plasmid # 128855 ; http://n2t.net/addgene:128855 ; RRID:Addgene_128855)
