[The description below was written by a language model from this plasmid's Addgene catalogue record and pLannotate feature annotations shown in this document.]
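Description:
pJ291_WT_low is a low-copy bacterial expression plasmid built on the commercial pJ291 backbone and designed to produce wild-type E. coli flagellin (FliC) under IPTG control. The sequenced record is about 6.9 kb, somewhat larger than the sum of the catalogue's backbone and insert sizes (roughly 4 kb plus 1.5 kb). Replication relies on the IncP (RK2-type) oriV origin together with a plasmid-encoded trfA gene, whose product binds and activates oriV. This system accounts for the low copy number stated in the catalogue. Selection is by kanamycin, conferred by an aph(3')-Ia aminoglycoside phosphotransferase gene that appears to be driven by a fragment of the bla (AmpR) promoter. A short Tn5 transposase fragment annotated between trfA and oriV is most likely a remnant of the backbone's construction rather than a functional element.

The payload is the roughly 1.5 kb fliC coding sequence from E. coli K-12, with no tags annotated. According to the catalogue it is expressed from an IPTG-inducible T5 promoter. The promoter itself is not called in the feature table, but three lac operators, one of them the symmetric high-affinity version, sit just upstream of fliC, consistent with tight repression. The plasmid carries its own lacI gene with its promoter, so repression does not depend on the host's repressor supply, and adding IPTG relieves it in a titratable way. An rrnB-derived region lies downstream of fliC, and rrnB T1 and T7Te terminators follow lacI, insulating the transcription units.

The construct was made to complement flagellin-knockout E. coli, as part of a comparison of how promoter, copy number and induction strength affect restoration of wild-type motility.
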