Features (pLannotate 1.2.2; 16 found; start..end, strand, type, name):
    193..209     +  protein_bind   lac operator: The lac repressor binds to the lac operator to inhibit transcription in E. coli. This inhibition can be relieved by adding lactose or isopropyl-β-D-thiogalactopyranoside (IPTG). lac repressor encoded by lacI
    254..270     +  protein_bind   lac operator: The lac repressor binds to the lac operator to inhibit transcription in E. coli. This inhibition can be relieved by adding lactose or isopropyl-β-D-thiogalactopyranoside (IPTG). lac repressor encoded by lacI
    284..303     +  protein_bind   lac operator (symmetric): The lac repressor binds to the lac operator to inhibit transcription in E. coli. This inhibition can be relieved by adding lactose or isopropyl-β-D-thiogalactopyranoside (IPTG). The symmetric lac operator was optimized for tight binding of lac repressor. lac repressor encoded by lacI
    358..1851    +  CDS            fliC: FLIC_ECOLI - Also known as flaF, hag. Experimental evidence at protein level: Swiss-Prot protein existence level 1. Flagellin is the subunit protein which polymerizes to form the filaments of bacterial flagella. From Escherichia coli (strain K12).
   1932..1972    -  terminator     rrnB T1 terminator (fragment): transcription terminator T1 from the E. coli rrnB gene
   1974..2089    -  ncRNA          5S rRNA: Accession: RF00001 - 5S ribosomal RNA
   2120..2144    +  CDS            KanR (fragment): aminoglycoside phosphotransferase; aph(3')-Ia; confers resistance to kanamycin in bacteria or G418 (Geneticin®) in eukaryotes
   2174..2270    +  promoter       AmpR promoter (fragment): bla
   2273..3082    +  CDS            KanR: aminoglycoside phosphotransferase; aph(3')-Ia; confers resistance to kanamycin in bacteria or G418 (Geneticin®) in eukaryotes
   3091..3164    +  promoter       lacI promoter (fragment): lacI
   3165..4244    +  CDS            lacI: LACI_ECOLI - Experimental evidence at protein level: Swiss-Prot protein existence level 1. Repressor of the lactose operon. Binds allolactose as an inducer. From Escherichia coli (strain K12).
   4261..4332    +  terminator     rrnB T1 terminator: transcription terminator T1 from the E. coli rrnB gene
   4348..4375    +  terminator     T7Te terminator: phage T7 early transcription terminator
   4438..5586    -  CDS            trfA: trans-acting replication protein that binds to and activates oriV
   5638..5919    -  CDS            tnpA (fragment): TN5P_ECOLX - Also known as tnp. Experimental evidence at protein level: Swiss-Prot protein existence level 1. Mediates transposition of transposon Tn5 by a 'cut and paste' mechanism. First, the monomeric transposase binds the 19 bp inverted DNA repeats flanking the transposon. Then, dimerization of the DNA- bound transposase creates a synaptic DNA complex. After nicking of the first DNA strand, excision of the transposon proceeds through a series of intermediates. The transposase then mediates the insertion of the transposon at a new site by strand transfer. The activity of the wild- type tran
   5979..6510    -  rep_origin     oriV: incP origin of replication
>Addgene plasmid #128855 | pJ291_WT_low | addgene full sequence | sequence record 271727 | Addgene NGS Result
CAATATTTCTAGTTTGTTAAAGAGAATTAAGAAAATAAATCTCGAAAATAATAAAGGGAAAATCAGTTTT
TGATATCAAAATTATACATGTCAACGATAATACAAAATATAATACAAACTATAAGATGTTATCAGTATTT
ATTATGCATTTAGAATACCTTTTGTGTCGCCCTTCGCTGAAGTCGACCTTAATTGTGAGCGGATAACAAT
TACGAGCTTCATGCACAGTGAAATCATGAAAAATTTATTTGCTTTGTGAGCGGATAACAATTATAATATG
TGGAATTGTGAGCGCTCACAATTCCACAACGGTTTCCCTCTAGAAATAATTTTGTTTAACTTTTAAGGAA
GTAAACCATGGCACAAGTCATTAATACCAACAGCCTCTCGCTGATCACTCAAAATAATATCAACAAGAAC
CAGTCTGCGCTGTCGAGTTCTATCGAGCGTCTGTCTTCTGGCTTGCGTATTAACAGCGCGAAGGATGACG
CAGCGGGTCAGGCGATTGCTAACCGTTTCACCTCTAACATTAAAGGCCTGACTCAGGCGGCCCGTAACGC
CAACGACGGTATCTCCGTTGCGCAGACCACCGAAGGCGCGCTGTCCGAAATCAACAACAACTTACAGCGT
GTGCGTGAACTGACGGTACAGGCCACTACCGGTACTAACTCTGAGTCTGATCTGTCTTCTATCCAGGACG
AAATTAAATCCCGTCTGGATGAAATTGACCGCGTATCTGGTCAGACCCAGTTCAACGGCGTGAACGTGCT
GGCAAAAAATGGCTCCATGAAAATCCAGGTTGGCGCAAATGATAACCAGACTATCACTATCGATCTGAAG
CAGATTGATGCTAAAACTCTTGGCCTTGATGGTTTTAGCGTTAAAAATAACGATACAGTTACCACTAGTG
CTCCAGTAACTGCTTTTGGTGCTACCACCACAAACAATATTAAACTTACTGGAATTACCCTTTCTACGGA
AGCAGCCACTGATACTGGCGGAACTAACCCAGCTTCAATTGAGGGTGTTTATACTGATAATGGTAATGAT
TACTATGCGAAAATCACCGGTGGTGATAACGATGGGAAGTATTACGCAGTAACAGTTGCTAATGATGGTA
CAGTGACAATGGCGACTGGAGCAACGGCAAATGCAACTGTAACTGATGCAAATACTACTAAAGCTACAAC
TATCACTTCAGGCGGTACACCTGTTCAGATTGATAATACTGCAGGTTCCGCAACTGCCAACCTTGGTGCT
GTTAGCTTAGTAAAACTGCAGGATTCCAAGGGTAATGATACCGATACATATGCGCTTAAAGATACAAATG
GCAATCTTTACGCTGCGGATGTGAATGAAACTACTGGTGCTGTTTCTGTTAAAACTATTACCTATACTGA
CTCTTCCGGTGCCGCCAGTTCTCCAACCGCGGTCAAACTGGGCGGAGATGATGGCAAAACAGAAGTGGTC
GATATTGATGGTAAAACATACGATTCTGCCGATTTAAATGGCGGTAATCTGCAAACAGGTTTGACTGCTG
GTGGTGAGGCTCTGACTGCTGTTGCAAATGGTAAAACCACGGATCCGCTGAAAGCGCTGGACGATGCTAT
CGCATCTGTAGACAAATTCCGTTCTTCCCTCGGTGCGGTGCAAAACCGTCTGGATTCCGCGGTTACCAAC
CTGAACAACACCACTACCAACCTGTCTGAAGCGCAGTCCCGTATTCAGGACGCCGACTATGCGACCGAAG
TGTCCAATATGTCGAAAGCGCAGATCATCCAGCAGGCCGGTAACTCCGTGTTGGCAAAAGCTAACCAGGT
ACCGCAGCAGGTTCTGTCTCTGCTGCAGGGTTAAGAATTCTGATCACACTGGCTACCTTTGGGTGGCCTT
TTTTTATCGTCAAAAGGGCGACACCCCCTAATTAGCCCGGGCGAAAGGCCCAGTCTTTCGACTGAGCCTT
TCGTTTTATTTGATGCCTGGCAGTTCCCTACTCTCGCATGGGGAGTCCCCACACTACCATCGGCGCTACG
GCGTTTCACTTCTGAGTTCGGCATGGGGTCAGGTGGGACCACCGCGCTACTGCCGCCAGGCAAACAAGGG
GTGTTATGAGCCATATTCAGGTATAAATGGGCTCGCGATAATGTTCAGAATTGGTTAATTGGTTGTAACA
CTGACCCCTATTTGTTTATTTTTCTAAATACATTCAAATATGTATCCGCTCATGAGACAATAACCCTGAT
AAATGCTTCAATAATATTGAAAAAGGAAGAATATGAGCCATATTCAACGGGAAACGTCGAGGCCGCGATT
AAATTCCAACATGGATGCTGATTTATATGGGTATAAATGGGCTCGCGATAATGTCGGGCAATCAGGTGCG
ACAATCTATCGCTTGTATGGGAAGCCCGATGCGCCAGAGTTGTTTCTGAAACATGGCAAAGGTAGCGTTG
CCAATGATGTTACAGATGAGATGGTCAGACTAAACTGGCTGACGGAATTTATGCCACTTCCGACCATCAA
GCATTTTATCCGTACTCCTGATGATGCATGGTTACTCACCACTGCGATCCCCGGAAAAACAGCGTTCCAG
GTATTAGAAGAATATCCTGATTCAGGTGAAAATATTGTTGATGCGCTGGCAGTGTTCCTGCGCCGGTTGC
ACTCGATTCCTGTTTGTAATTGTCCTTTTAACAGCGATCGCGTATTTCGCCTCGCTCAGGCGCAATCACG
AATGAATAACGGTTTGGTTGATGCGAGTGATTTTGATGACGAGCGTAATGGCTGGCCTGTTGAACAAGTC
TGGAAAGAAATGCATAAACTTTTGCCATTCTCACCGGATTCAGTCGTCACTCATGGTGATTTCTCACTTG
ATAACCTTATTTTTGACGAGGGGAAATTAATAGGTTGTATTGATGTTGGACGAGTCGGAATCGCAGACCG
ATACCAGGATCTTGCCATCCTATGGAACTGCCTCGGTGAGTTTTCTCCTTCATTACAGAAACGGCTTTTT
CAAAAATATGGTATTGATAATCCTGATATGAATAAATTGCAATTTCATTTGATGCTCGATGAGTTTTTCT
AAGCGGCGCGCCATCGAATGGCGCAAAACCTTTCGCGGTATGGCATGATAGCGCCCGGAAGAGAGTCAAT
TCAGGGTGGTGAATATGAAACCAGTAACGTTATACGATGTCGCAGAGTATGCCGGTGTCTCTTATCAGAC
CGTTTCCCGCGTGGTGAACCAGGCCAGCCACGTTTCTGCGAAAACGCGGGAAAAAGTGGAAGCGGCGATG
GCGGAGCTGAATTACATTCCCAACCGCGTGGCACAACAACTGGCGGGCAAACAGTCGTTGCTGATTGGCG
TTGCCACCTCCAGTCTGGCCCTGCACGCGCCGTCGCAAATTGTCGCGGCGATTAAATCTCGCGCCGATCA
ACTGGGTGCCAGCGTGGTGGTGTCGATGGTAGAACGAAGCGGCGTCGAAGCCTGTAAAGCGGCGGTGCAC
AATCTTCTCGCGCAACGCGTCAGTGGGCTGATCATTAACTATCCGCTGGATGACCAGGATGCCATTGCTG
TGGAAGCTGCCTGCACTAATGTTCCGGCGTTATTTCTTGATGTCTCTGACCAGACACCCATCAACAGTAT
TATTTTCTCCCATGAGGACGGTACGCGACTGGGCGTGGAGCATCTGGTCGCATTGGGTCACCAGCAAATC
GCGCTGTTAGCGGGCCCATTAAGTTCTGTCTCGGCGCGTCTGCGTCTGGCTGGCTGGCATAAATATCTCA
CTCGCAATCAAATTCAGCCGATAGCGGAACGGGAAGGCGACTGGAGTGCCATGTCCGGTTTTCAACAAAC
CATGCAAATGCTGAATGAGGGCATCGTTCCCACTGCGATGCTGGTTGCCAACGATCAGATGGCGCTGGGC
GCAATGCGCGCCATTACCGAGTCCGGGCTGCGCGTTGGTGCGGATATCTCGGTAGTGGGATACGACGATA
CCGAAGATAGCTCATGTTATATCCCGCCGTTAACCACCATCAAACAGGATTTTCGCCTGCTGGGGCAAAC
CAGCGTGGACCGCTTGCTGCAACTCTCTCAGGGCCAGGCGGTGAAGGGCAATCAGCTGTTGCCAGTCTCA
CTGGTGAAAAGAAAAACCACCCTGGCGCCCAATACGCAAACCGCCTCTCCCCGCGCGTTGGCCGATTCAT
TAATGCAGCTGGCACGACAGGTTTCCCGACTGGAAAGCGGGCAGTGAAGCTTCCAGGCATCAAATAAAAC
GAAAGGCTCAGTCGAAAGACTGGGCCTTTCGTTTTATCTGTTGTTTGTCGGTGAACGCTCTCTACTAGAG
TCACACTGGCTCACCTTCGGGTGGGCCTTTCTGCGTTTATACCTAGGGCGATGCAGGTGGCTGCTGAACC
CCCAGCCGGAACTGACCCCACAAGGCCCTAGCGTTTGCAATGCACCAGGTCATCATTGACCCAGGCGTGT
TCCACCAGGCCGCTGCCTCGCAACTCTTCGCAGGCTTCGCCGACCTGCTCGCGCCACTTCTTCACGCGGG
TGGAATCCGATCCGCACATGAGGCGGAAGGTTTCCAGCTTGAGCGGGTACGGCTCCCGGTGCGAGCTGAA
ATAGTCGAACATCCGTCGGGCCGTCGGCGACAGCTTGCGGTACTTCTCCCATATGAATTTCGTGTAGTGG
TCGCCAGCAAACAGCACGACGATTTCCTCGTCGATCAGGACCTGGCAACGGGACGTTTTCTTGCCACGGT
CCAGGACGCGGAAGCGGTGCAGCAGCGACACCGATTCCAGGTGCCCAACGCGGTCGGACGTGAAGCCCAT
CGCCGTCGCCTGTAGGCGCGACAGGCATTCCTCGGCCTTCGTGTAATACCGGCCATTGATCGACCAGCCC
AGGTCCTGGCAAAGCTCGTAGAACGTGAAGGTGATCGGCTCGCCGATAGGGGTGCGCTTCGCGTACTCCA
ACACCTGCTGCCACACCAGTTCGTCATCGTCGGCCCGCAGCTCGACGCCGGTGTAGGTGATCTTCACGTC
CTTGTTGACGTGGAAAATGACCTTGTTTTGCAGCGCCTCGCGCGGGATTTTCTTGTTGCGCGTGGTGAAC
AGGGCAGAGCGGGCCGTGTCGTTTGGCATCGCTCGCATCGTGTCCGGCCACGGCGCAATATCGAACAAGG
AAAGCTGCATTTCCTTGATCTGCTGCTTCGTGTGTTTCAGCAACGCGGCCTGCTTGGCTTCGCTGACCTG
TTTTGCCAGGTCCTCGCCGGCGGTTTTTCGCTTCTTGGTCGTCATAGTTCCTCGCGTGTCGATGGTCATC
GACTTCGCCAAACCTGCCGCCTCCTGTTCGAGACGACGCGAACGCTCCACGGCGGCCGATGGCGCGGGCA
GGGCAGGGGGAGCCAGTTGCACGCTGTCGCGCTCGATCTTGGCCGTAGCTTGCTGGACTATCGAGCCGAC
GGACTGGAAGGTTTCGCGGGGCGCACGCATGACGGTGCGGCTTGCGATGGTTTCGGCATCCTCGGCGGAA
AACCCCGCGTCGATCAGTTCTTGCCTGTATGCCTTCCGGTCAAACGTCCGATTCATTCACCCTCCTTGCG
GGATTGCCCCGGAATTAATTCCCCGGATCGATCCGTCGATCTTGATCCCCTGCGCCATCAGATCCTTGGC
GGCAAGAAAGCCATCCAGTTTACTTTGCAGGGCTTCCCAACCTTACCAGAGGGCGCCCCAGCTGGCAATT
CCGGTTCGCTTGCTGTCCATAAAACCGCCCAGTCTAGCTATCGCCATGTAAGCCCACTGCAAGCTACCTG
CTTTCTCTTTGCGCTTGCGTTTTCCCTTGTCCAGATAGCCCAGTAGCTGACATTCATCCGGGGTCAGCAC
CGTTTCTGCGGACTGGCTTTCTACGTGGCTGCCATTTTTGGGGTGAGGCCGTTCGCGGCCGAGGGGCGCA
GCCCCTGGGGGGATGGGAGGCCCGCGTTAGCGGGCCGGGAGGGTTCGAGAAGGGGGGGCACCCCCCTTCG
GCGTGCGCGGTCACGCGCACAGGGCGCAGCCCTGGTTAAAAACAAGGTTTATAAATATTGGTTTAAAAGC
AGGTTAAAAGACAGGTTAGCGGTGGCCGAAAAACGGGCGGAAACCCTTGCAAATGCTGGATTTTCTGCCT
GTGGACAGCCCCTCAAATGTCAATAGGTGCGCCCCTCATCTGTCAGCACTCTGCCCCTCAAGTGTCAAGG
ATCGCGCCCCTCATCTGTCAGTAGTCGCGCCCCTCAAGTGTCAATACCGCAGGGCACTTATCCCCAGGCT
TGTCCACATCATCTGTGGGAAACTCGCGTAAAATCAGGCGTTTTCGCCGATTTGCGAGGCTGGCCAGCTC
CACGTCGCCGGCCGAAATCGAGCCTGCCCCTCATCTGTCAACGCCGCGCCGGGTGAGTCGGCCCCTCAAG
TGTCAACGTCCGCCCCTCATCTGTCAGTGAGGGCCAAGTTTTCCGCGAGGTATCCACAACGCCGGCGGCC
CTACATGGCTCTGCGCTAGCGCTGAGGTCCCGCAGCCGAACGACCGAGCGCAGCGGCGAGAGTAGGGAAC
TGCCAGGCATCCTGGGCGGTTCTGATAACGAGTAATCGTTAATCCGCAAATAACGTAAAAACCCGCTTCG
GCGGGTTTTTTTATGGGGGGAGTTTAGGGAAAGAGCATTTGTCAGAATATTTAAGGGCGCCTGTCACTTT
GCTTGATATATGAGAATTATTTAACCTTATAAATGAGAAAAAAGCAACGCACTTTAAATAAGATACGTTG
CTTTTTCGATTGATGAACACCTATAATTAAACTATTCATCTATTATTTATGATTTTTTGTATATA
